Addgene plasmid #49943: MLM3709
Purpose: Expresses a 3x Flag TALE-TET1CD (catalytic domain of TET1) fusion protein engineered to bind a site in the human RHOXF2/2B homeobox (RHOXF2) gene and demethylate CpGs adjacent to the binding site
Depositing lab: Keith Joung. Depositing organization: Massachusetts General Hospital. Publication: Targeted DNA demethylation and activation of endogenous genes using programmable TALE-TET1 fusion proteins. Maeder ML, Angstman JF, Richardson ME, Linder SJ, Cascio VM, Tsai SQ, Ho QH, Sander JD, Reyon D, Bernstein BE, Costello JF, Wilkinson MF, Joung JK. Nat Biotechnol. 2013 Oct 9. doi: 10.1038/nbt.2726. PubMed 24108092.
Backbone
  Vector backbone: pJFA334E9
  Backbone manufacturer: Joung lab (Addgene plasmid #49237)
  Vector type: TALEN
Growth in bacteria
  Bacterial resistance: Ampicillin, 100 μg/mL
  Growth temperature: 37°C
  Growth strain: XL1 Blue
  Copy number: Unknown
Gene/Insert
  Gene/Insert name: 3x FLAG Tet1CD RH-3 (alt names: RH-3; RHOXF2 site #3)
  Species: H. sapiens (human)
  Entrez Gene: RHOXF2 (a.k.a. CT107, PEPP-2, PEPP2, THG1)
  Promoter: EF1a
  Tag / fusion protein: 3x FLAG (N terminal on backbone)
  Cloning method: Restriction Enzyme; 5′ cloning site BsmBI (unknown if destroyed); 3′ cloning site BsmBI (unknown if destroyed)
  Sequencing primers: 5′ EF1a-F 5'-TCAAGCCTCAGACAGTGGTTC-3'; 3′ OJA199 5'-CACCATCACAGCAGTTGG-3'
Terms and licenses: Academic/Nonprofit Terms; Industry Terms: Not Available to Industry
Depositor comments: TALE target site is: TATTTGCTGTGGGTTGGGCC. See Supplementary Figure 13 of associated publication for amino acid sequences of backbone and TALE repeat array.
How to cite: MLM3709 was a gift from Keith Joung (Addgene plasmid # 49943 ; http://n2t.net/addgene:49943 ; RRID:Addgene_49943)
