[The description below was written by a language model from this plasmid's Addgene catalogue record.]
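Description:
MLM3709 is a mammalian expression plasmid encoding a programmable TALE-TET1 fusion protein for targeted DNA demethylation. It is built on the pJFA334E9 backbone, a vector catalogued under the TALEN type. That backbone supplies the N-terminal 3x FLAG tag and, by implication, the TET1 catalytic domain framework into which a custom TALE repeat array is inserted. The plasmid is propagated in E. coli under ampicillin selection. The record does not state the origin of replication, the copy number or any mammalian selection marker, and no feature table is available to confirm other backbone elements.

The insert, designated 3x FLAG Tet1CD RH-3, is a TALE repeat array cloned through BsmBI sites, a type IIS enzyme commonly used for assembling such arrays; it is not recorded whether the sites survive cloning. The array is engineered to recognise one specific site (site #3) in the human RHOXF2/2B homeobox gene. Expression is driven by the EF1a promoter, a strong constitutive promoter active in a wide range of mammalian cells. The resulting protein combines the sequence-specific DNA-binding domain with the catalytic domain of TET1, an enzyme that oxidises 5-methylcytosine and thereby initiates removal of the methyl mark. Tethering it to the target site directs demethylation to nearby CpGs. The FLAG epitope allows the fusion protein to be detected or immunoprecipitated.

The construct is intended for locus-specific epigenome editing. It is used to demethylate CpGs adjacent to the RHOXF2 binding site and to test whether loss of methylation there activates the endogenous gene.
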