>Addgene plasmid #49943 | MLM3709 | depositor partial sequence | sequence record 74449 | TALE sequence
ATGGTGGACTTGAGGACACTCGGTTATTCGCAACAGCAACAGGAGAAAATCAAGCCTAAGGTCAGGAGCA
CCGTCGCGCAACACCACGAGGCGCTTGTGGGGCATGGCTTCACTCATGCGCATATTGTCGCGCTTTCACA
GCACCCTGCGGCGCTTGGGACGGTGGCTGTCAAATACCAAGATATGATTGCGGCCCTGCCCGAAGCCACG
CACGAGGCAATTGTAGGGGTCGGTAAACAGTGGTCGGGAGCGCGAGCACTTGAGGCGCTGCTGACTGTGG
CGGGTGAGCTTAGGGGGCCTCCGCTCCAGCTCGACACCGGGCAGCTGCTGAAGATCGCGAAGAGAGGGGG
AGTAACAGCGGTAGAGGCAGTGCACGCCTGGCGCAATGCGCTCACCGGGGCCCCCTTGAACCTGACCCCA
GACCAGGTAGTCGCAATCGCGTCGAACATTGGGGGAAAGCAAGCCCTGGAAACCGTGCAAAGGTTGTTGC
CGGTCCTTTGTCAAGACCACGGCCTTACACCGGAGCAAGTCGTGGCCATTGCAAGCAATGGGGGTGGCAA
ACAGGCTCTTGAGACGGTTCAGAGACTTCTCCCAGTTCTCTGTCAAGCCCACGGGCTGACTCCCGATCAA
GTTGTAGCGATTGCGTCCAACGGTGGAGGGAAACAAGCATTGGAGACTGTCCAACGGCTCCTTCCCGTGT
TGTGTCAAGCCCACGGTTTGACGCCTGCACAAGTGGTCGCCATCGCCTCGAATGGCGGCGGTAAGCAGGC
GCTGGAAACAGTACAGCGCCTGCTGCCTGTACTGTGCCAGGATCATGGACTGACCCCAGACCAGGTAGTC
GCAATCGCGAACAATAATGGGGGAAAGCAAGCCCTGGAAACCGTGCAAAGGTTGTTGCCGGTCCTTTGTC
AAGACCACGGCCTTACACCGGAGCAAGTCGTGGCCATTGCATCCCACGACGGTGGCAAACAGGCTCTTGA
GACGGTTCAGAGACTTCTCCCAGTTCTCTGTCAAGCCCACGGGCTGACTCCCGATCAAGTTGTAGCGATT
GCGTCCAACGGTGGAGGGAAACAAGCATTGGAGACTGTCCAACGGCTCCTTCCCGTGTTGTGTCAAGCCC
ACGGTTTGACGCCTGCACAAGTGGTCGCCATCGCCAACAACAACGGCGGTAAGCAGGCGCTGGAAACAGT
ACAGCGCCTGCTGCCTGTACTGTGCCAGGATCATGGACTGACCCCAGACCAGGTAGTCGCAATCGCGTCA
AACGGAGGGGGAAAGCAAGCCCTGGAAACCGTGCAAAGGTTGTTGCCGGTCCTTTGTCAAGACCACGGCC
TTACACCGGAGCAAGTCGTGGCCATTGCAAATAATAACGGTGGCAAACAGGCTCTTGAGACGGTTCAGAG
ACTTCTCCCAGTTCTCTGTCAAGCCCACGGGCTGACTCCCGATCAAGTTGTAGCGATTGCGAATAACAAT
GGAGGGAAACAAGCATTGGAGACTGTCCAACGGCTCCTTCCCGTGTTGTGTCAAGCCCACGGTTTGACGC
CTGCACAAGTGGTCGCCATCGCCAACAACAACGGCGGTAAGCAGGCGCTGGAAACAGTACAGCGCCTGCT
GCCTGTACTGTGCCAGGATCATGGACTGACCCCAGACCAGGTAGTCGCAATCGCGTCAAACGGAGGGGGA
AAGCAAGCCCTGGAAACCGTGCAAAGGTTGTTGCCGGTCCTTTGTCAAGACCACGGCCTTACACCGGAGC
AAGTCGTGGCCATTGCAAGCAATGGGGGTGGCAAACAGGCTCTTGAGACGGTTCAGAGACTTCTCCCAGT
TCTCTGTCAAGCCCACGGGCTGACTCCCGATCAAGTTGTAGCGATTGCGAATAACAATGGAGGGAAACAA
GCATTGGAGACTGTCCAACGGCTCCTTCCCGTGTTGTGTCAAGCCCACGGTTTGACGCCTGCACAAGTGG
TCGCCATCGCCAACAACAACGGCGGTAAGCAGGCGCTGGAAACAGTACAGCGCCTGCTGCCTGTACTGTG
CCAGGATCATGGACTGACCCCAGACCAGGTAGTCGCAATCGCGAACAATAATGGGGGAAAGCAAGCCCTG
GAAACCGTGCAAAGGTTGTTGCCGGTCCTTTGTCAAGACCACGGCCTTACACCGGAGCAAGTCGTGGCCA
TTGCATCCCACGACGGTGGCAAACAGGCTCTTGAGACGGTTCAGAGACTTCTCCCAGTTCTCTGTCAAGC
CCACGGGCTGACACCCGAACAGGTGGTCGCCATTGCTTCCCACGACGGAGGACGGCCAGCCTTGGAG
