>Addgene plasmid #49943 | MLM3709 | addgene partial sequence | sequence record 75974 | EF1a-F 5'-TCAAGCCTCAGACAGTGGTTC-3'
AGCGGCCGCCACCATGGACTACAAAGACCATGACGGTGATTATAAAGATCATGACATCGATTACAAGGAT
GACGATGACAAGATGGCCCCCAAGAAGAAGAGGAAGGTGGGCATTCACCGCGGGGTACCTATGGTGGACT
TGAGGACACTCGGTTATTCGCAACAGCAACAGGAGAAAATCAAGCCTAAGGTCAGGAGCACCGTCGCGCA
ACACCACGAGGCGCTTGTGGGGCATGGCTTCACTCATGCGCATATTGTCGCGCTTTCACAGCACCCTGCG
GCGCTTGGGACGGTGGCTGTCAAATACCAAGATATGATTGCGGCCCTGCCCGAAGCCACGCACGAGGCAA
TTGTAGGGGTCGGTAAACAGTGGTCGGGAGCGCGAGCACTTGAGGCGCTGCTGACTGTGGCGGGTGAGCT
TAGGGGGCCTCCGCTCCAGCTCGACACCGGGCAGCTGCTGAAGATCGCGAAGAGAGGGGGAGTAACAGCG
GTAGAGGCAGTGCACGCCTGGCGCAATGCGCTCACCGGGGCCCCCTTGAACCTGACCCCAGACCAGGTAG
TCGCAATCGCGTCGAACATTGGGGGAAAGCAAGCCCTGGAAACCGTGCAAAGGTTGTTGCCGGTCCTTTG
TCAAGACCACGGCCTTACACCGGAGCAAGTCGTGGCCATTGCAAGCAATGGGGGTGGCAAACAGGCTCTT
GAGACGGTTCAGAGACTTCTCCCAGTTCTCTGTCAAGCCCACGGGCTGACTCCCGATCAAGTTGTAGCGA
TTGCGTCCAACGGTGGAGGGAAACAAGCATTGGAGACTGTCCAACGGCTCCTTCCCGTGTTGTGTCAAGC
CCACGGTTTGACGCCTGCACAAGTGGTCGCCATCGCCTC
