>Addgene plasmid #49943 | MLM3709 | addgene partial sequence | sequence record 76801 | hTET1-F 5'-ACCCTACCGACAGAAGATGC-3'
TTTGGCTGTTCATGGAGTATGTACTTTAATGGCTGTAAGTTTGGTAGAAGCCCAAGCCCCAGAAGATTTA
GAATTGATCCAAGCTCTCCCTTACATGAAAAAAACCTTGAAGATAACTTACAGAGTTTGGCTACACGATT
AGCTCCAATTTATAAGCAGTATGCTCCAGTAGCTTACCAAAATCAGGTGGAATATGAAAATGTTGCCCGA
GAATGTCGGCTTGGCAGCAAGGAAGGTCGACCCTTCTCTGGGGTCACTGCTTGCCTGGACTTCTGTGCTC
ATCCCCACAGGGACATTCACAACATGAATAATGGAAGCACTGTGGTTTGTACCTTAACTCGAGAAGATAA
CCGCTCTTTGGGTGTTATTCCTCAAGATGAGCAGCTCCATGTGCTACCTCTTTATAAGCTTTCAGACACA
GATGAGTTTGGCTCCAAGGAAGGAATGGAAGCCAAGATCAAATCTGGGGCCATCGAGGTCCTGGCACCCC
GCCGCAAAAAAAGAACGTGTTTCACTCAGCCTGTTCCCCGTTCTGGAAAGAAGAGGGCTGCGATGATGAC
AGAGGTTCTTGCACATAAGATAAGGGCAGTGGAAAAGAAACCTATTCCCCGAATCAAGCGGAAGAATAAC
TCAACAACAACAAACAACAGTAAGCCTTCGTCACTGCCAACCTTAGGGAGTAACACTGAGACCGTGCAAC
CTGAAGTAAAAAGTGAAACCGAACCCCATTTTATCTTAAAAAGTTCAGACAACACTAAAACTTATTCGCT
GATGCCATCCGCTCCTCACCCAGTGAAAGAGGCATCTCCAGGCTTCTCCTGGTCCCCGAA
